>Addgene plasmid #157153 | pD649-HAsp-TNFRSF11A-COMP5AP-AviTag-9xHis | depositor full sequence | sequence record 303415 | Full Sequence
TTTCAATATTATTGAAGCATTTATCAGGGTTATTGTCTCATGAGCGGATACATATTTGAATGTATTTAGA
AAAATAAACAAATAGGGGTCAGTGTTACAACCAATTAACCAATTCTGAACATTATCGCGAGCCCATTTAT
ACCTGAATATGGCTCATAACACCCCTTGCTCATGACCAAAATCCCTTAACGTGAGTTACGCGCGCGTCGT
TCCACTGAGCGTCAGACCCCGTAGAAAAGATCAAAGGATCTTCTTGAGATCCTTTTTTTCTGCGCGTAAT
CTGCTGCTTGCAAACAAAAAAACCACCGCTACCAGCGGTGGTTTGTTTGCCGGATCAAGAGCTACCAACT
CTTTTTCCGAAGGTAACTGGCTTCAGCAGAGCGCAGATACCAAATACTGTTCTTCTAGTGTAGCCGTAGT
TAGCCCACCACTTCAAGAACTCTGTAGCACCGCCTACATACCTCGCTCTGCTAATCCTGTTACCAGTGGC
TGCTGCCAGTGGCGATAAGTCGTGTCTTACCGGGTTGGACTCAAGACGATAGTTACCGGATAAGGCGCAG
CGGTCGGGCTGAACGGGGGGTTCGTGCACACAGCCCAGCTTGGAGCGAACGACCTACACCGAACTGAGAT
ACCTACAGCGTGAGCTATGAGAAAGCGCCACGCTTCCCGAAGGGAGAAAGGCGGACAGGTATCCGGTAAG
CGGCAGGGTCGGAACAGGAGAGCGCACGAGGGAGCTTCCAGGGGGAAACGCCTGGTATCTTTATAGTCCT
GTCGGGTTTCGCCACCTCTGACTTGAGCGTCGATTTTTGTGATGCTCGTCAGGGGGGCGGAGCCTATGGA
AAAACGCCAGCAACGCGGCCTTTTTACGGTTCCTGGCCTTTTGCTGGCCTTTTGCTCACATGTTCTTTCC
TGCGTTATCCCCTGATTCTGTGGATAACCGTATTACCGCCTTTGAGTGAGCTGATACCGCTCGCCGCAGC
CGAACGACCGAGCGCAGCGAGTCAGTGAGCGAGGAAGCGGAAGGCGAGAGTAGGGAACTGCCAGGCATCA
AACTAAGCAGAAGGCCCCTGACGGATGGCCTTTTTGCGTTTCTACAAACTCTTTCTGTGTTGTAAAACGA
CGGCCAGTCTTAAGCTCGGGCCCCCTGGGCGGTTCTGATAACGAGTAATCGTTAATCCGCAAATAACGTA
AAAACCCGCTTCGGCGGGTTTTTTTATGGGGGGAGTTTAGGGAAAGAGCATTTGTCAGAATATTTAAGGG
CGCCTGTCACTTTGCTTGATATATGAGAATTATTTAACCTTATAAATGAGAAAAAAGCAACGCACTTTAA
ATAAGATACGTTGCTTTTTCGATTGATGAACACCTATAATTAAACTATTCATCTATTATTTATGATTTTT
TGTATATACAATATTTCTAGTTTGTTAAAGAGAATTAAGAAAATAAATCTCGAAAATAATAAAGGGAAAA
TCAGTTTTTGATATCAAAATTATACATGTCAACGATAATACAAAATATAATACAAACTATAAGATGTTAT
CAGTATTTATTATCATTTAGAATAAATTTTGTGTCGCCCTTAATTGTGAGCGGATAACAATTACGAGCTT
CATGCACAGTGGCGTTGACTCAATATTGGCCATTAGCCATATTATTCATTGGTTATATAGCATAAATCAA
TATTGGCTATTGGCCATTGCATACGTTGTATCTATATCATAATATGTACATTTATATTGGCTCATGTCCA
ATATGACCGCCATGTTGGCATTGATTATTGACTAGTTATTAATAGTAATCAATTACGGGGTCATTAGTTC
ATAGCCCATATATGGAGTTCCGCGTTACATAACTTACGGTAAATGGCCCGCCTGGCTGACCGCCCAACGA
CCCCCGCCCATTGACGTCAATAATGACGTATGTTCCCATAGTAACGCCAATAGGGACTTTCCATTGACGT
CAATGGGTGGAGTATTTACGGTAAACTGCCCACTTGGCAGTACATCAAGTGTATCATATGCCAAGTACGC
CCCCTATTGACGTCAATGACGGTAAATGGCCCGCCTGGCATTATGCCCAGTACATGACCTTATGGGACTT
TCCTACTTGGCAGTACATCTACGTATTAGTCATCGCTATTACCATGGTGATGCGGTTTTGGCAGTACATC
AATGGGCGTGGATAGCGGTTTGACTCACGGGGATTTCCAAGTCTCCACCCCATTGACGTCAATGGGAGTT
TGTTTTGGCACCAAAATCAACGGGACTTTCCAAAATGTCGTAACAACTCCGCCCCATTGACGCAAATGGG
CGGTAGGCGTGTACGGTGGGAGGTCTATATAAGCAGAGCTCGTTTAGTGAACCGTCAGATCGCCTGGAGA
CGCCATCCACGCTGTTTTGACCTCCATAGAAGACACCGGGACCGATCCAGCCTCCGCGGCCGGGAACGGT
GCATTGGAACGCGGATTCCCCGTGCCAAGAGTGACGTAAGTACCGCCTATAGAGTCTATAGGCCCACCCC
CTTGGCTTCGTTAGAACGCGGCTACAATTAATACATAACCTTATGTATCATACACATACGATTTAGGTGA
CACTATAGAATAACATCCACTTTGCCTTTCTCTCCACAGGTGTCCACTCCCAGGTCCAACTGCACCTCGG
TTCTATCGAAAACGCGCCTGCTAGCGCCACCATGAAGACCATCATTGCCCTGAGCTACATCTTCTGCCTG
GTGTTCGCTGCGGCCGCCATTGCTCCTCCATGTACAAGCGAGAAGCACTACGAGCACCTGGGCAGATGCT
GCAACAAGTGCGAGCCTGGCAAGTACATGAGCAGCAAGTGCACCACCACCAGCGATAGCGTGTGTCTGCC
TTGTGGCCCCGATGAGTACCTGGACAGCTGGAACGAAGAGGACAAGTGCCTGCTGCACAAAGTGTGCGAT
ACAGGCAAAGCCCTGGTGGCCGTGGTGGCTGGCAATAGCACAACACCTAGAAGATGTGCCTGCACCGCCG
GCTACCATTGGAGCCAGGATTGCGAGTGCTGCAGACGGAATACCGAATGTGCTCCTGGACTGGGAGCACA
GCATCCTCTGCAGCTGAACAAGGACACCGTGTGCAAACCTTGCCTGGCCGGCTACTTTAGCGACGCCTTT
AGCAGCACCGACAAGTGCAGACCCTGGACCAATTGCACCTTCCTGGGCAAGAGAGTGGAACACCACGGCA
CCGAGAAGTCCGATGCCGTGTGTTCTTCTAGCCTGCCTGCCAGAAAGCCTCCTAACGAGCCTCACGTGTA
CCTGCCTGGCGCGCCGGAAGATCAAGTTGATCCAAGATTGATTGATGGCAAGGGCGGATCTCTGGAGGTG
CTGTTCCAGGGACCAGGCGGAAGCGGCAATCCCGGCGGCGATCTGGCCCCCCAGATGCTGCGCGAGCTGC
AGGAGACCAATGCCGCCCTGCAGGACGTGCGCGAGCTGCTGCGCCACCGCGTGAAGGAGATCACCTTCCT
GAAGAACACCGTGATGGAGTGCGACGCCTGCGGTATGCAGCCCTCTAGAGGCTCCGGCTCCATCATCCCA
GTTGAGGAGGAGAACCCGGACTTCTGGAACCGCGAGGCAGCCGAGGCCCTGGGTGCCGCCAAGAAGCTGC
AGCCTGCACAGACAGCCGCCAAGAACCTCATCATCTTCCTGGGCGATGGGATGGGGGTGTCTACGGTGAC
AGCTGCCAGGATCCTAAAAGGGCAGAAGAAGGACAAACTGGGGCCTGAGATACCCCTGGCCATGGACCGC
TTCCCATATGTGGCTCTGTCCAAGACATACAATGTAGACAAACATGTGCCAGACAGTGGAGCCACAGCCA
CGGCCTACCTGTGCGGGGTCAAGGGCAACTTCCAGACCATTGGCTTGAGTGCAGCCGCCCGCTTTAACCA
GTGCAACACGACACGCGGCAACGAGGTCATCTCCGTGATGAATCGGGCCAAGAAAGCAGGGAAGTCAGTG
GGAGTGGTAACCACCACACGAGTGCAGCACGCCTCGCCAGCCGGCACCTACGCCCACACGGTGAACCGCA
ACTGGTACTCGGACGCCGACGTGCCTGCCTCGGCCCGCCAGGAGGGGTGCCAGGACATCGCTACGCAGCT
CATCTCCAACATGGACATTGACGTGATCCTAGGTGGAGGCCGAAAGTACATGTTTCGCATGGGAACCCCA
GACCCTGAGTACCCAGATGACTACAGCCAAGGTGGGACCAGGCTGGACGGGAAGAATCTGGTGCAGGAAT
GGCTGGCGAAGCGCCAGGGTGCCCGGTATGTGTGGAACCGCACTGAGCTCATGCAGGCTTCCCTGGACCC
GTCTGTGACCCATCTCATGGGTCTCTTTGAGCCTGGAGACATGAAATACGAGATCCACCGAGACTCCACA
CTGGACCCCTCCCTGATGGAGATGACAGAGGCTGCCCTGCGCCTGCTGAGCAGGAACCCCCGCGGCTTCT
TCCTCTTCGTGGAGGGTGGTCGCATCGACCATGGTCATCATGAAAGCAGGGCTTACCGGGCACTGACTGA
GACGATCATGTTCGACGACGCCATTGAGAGGGCGGGCCAGCTCACCAGCGAGGAGGACACGCTGAGCCTC
GTCACTGCCGACCACTCCCACGTCTTCTCCTTCGGAGGCTACCCCCTGCGAGGGAGCTCCATCTTCGGGC
TGGCCCCTGGCAAGGCCCGGGACAGGAAGGCCTACACGGTCCTCCTATACGGAAACGGTCCAGGCTATGT
GCTCAAGGACGGCGCCCGGCCGGATGTTACCGAGAGCGAGAGCGGGAGCCCCGAGTATCGGCAGCAGTCA
GCAGTGCCCCTGGACGAAGAGACCCACGCAGGCGAGGACGTGGCGGTGTTCGCGCGCGGCCCGCAGGCGC
ACCTGGTTCACGGCGTGCAGGAGCAGACCTTCATAGCGCACGTCATGGCCTTCGCCGCCTGCCTGGAGCC
CTACACCGCCTGCGACCTGGCGCCCCCCGCCGGCACCACCGACGCCGCGCACCCGGGTGGCGGAGGACTG
AACGACATCTTCGAGGCTCAGAAAATCGAATGGCACGAACATCACCATCACCATCACCATCACCATTAAG
GCCGGCCTGTAGTCACTGGCACAACGCGTTACCCGGTAAGCCAATCGGGTATACACGGTCGTCATACTGC
AGACAGGGTTCTTCTACTTTGCAAGATAGTCTTGAGTAGTAAAATAAATAGATAGAGAAAATCAGCCTCG
ACTGTGCCTTCTAGTTGCCAGCCATCTGTTGTTTGCCCCTCCCCCGTGCCTTCCTTGACCCTGGAAGGTG
CCACTCCCACTGTCCTTTCCTAATAAAATGAGGAAATTGCATCACAACACTCAACCCTATCTCGGTCTAT
TCTTTTGATTTATAAGGGATTTTGCCGATTTCGGCCTATTGGTTAAAAAATGAGCTGATTTAACAAAAAT
TTAACGCGAATTAATTCTGTGGAATGTGTGTCAGTTAGGGTGTGGAAAGTCCCCAGGCTCCCCAGCAGGC
AGAAGTATGCAAAGCATGCATCTCAATTAGTCAGCAACCAGGTGTGGAAAGTCCCCAGGCTCCCCAGCAG
GCAGAAGTATGCAAAGCATGCATCTCAATTAGTCAGCAACCATAGTCCCGCCCCTAACTCCGCCCATCCC
GCCCCTAACTCCGCCCAGTTCCGCCCATTCTCCGCCCCATGGCTGACTAATTTTTTTTATTTATGCAGAG
GCCGAGGCCGCCTCTGCCTCTGAGCTATTCCAGAAGTAGTGAGGAGGCTTTTTTGGAGGCCTAGGCTTTT
GCAAAAAGCTCCCGGGAGCTTGTATATCCATTTTCGGATCTGATCAGCACGTGTTGACAATTAATCATCG
GCATAGTATATCGGCATAGTATAATACGACAAGGTGAGGAACTAAACCATGACCGAGTACAAGCCCACGG
TGCGCCTCGCCACCCGCGACGACGTCCCCAGGGCCGTACGCACCCTCGCCGCCGCGTTCGCCGACTACCC
CGCCACGCGCCACACCGTCGATCCGGACCGCCACATCGAGCGGGTCACCGAGCTGCAAGAACTCTTCCTC
ACGCGCGTCGGGCTCGACATCGGCAAGGTGTGGGTCGCGGACGACGGCGCCGCGGTGGCGGTCTGGACCA
CGCCGGAGAGCGTCGAAGCGGGGGCGGTGTTCGCCGAGATCGGCCCGCGCATGGCCGAGTTGAGCGGTTC
CCGGCTGGCCGCGCAGCAACAGATGGAAGGCCTCCTGGCGCCGCACCGGCCCAAGGAGCCCGCGTGGTTC
CTGGCCACCGTCGGCGTCTCGCCCGACCACCAGGGCAAGGGTCTGGGCAGCGCCGTCGTGCTCCCCGGAG
TGGAGGCGGCCGAGCGCGCCGGGGTGCCCGCCTTCCTGGAGACATCCGCGCCCCGCAACCTCCCCTTCTA
CGAGCGGCTCGGCTTCACCGTCACCGCCGACGTCGAGGTGCCCGAAGGACCGCGCACCTGGTGCATGACC
CGCAAGCCCGGTGCCTGACACGTGCTACGAGATTTCGATTCCACCGCCGCCTTCTATGAAAGGTTGGGCT
TCGGAATCGTTTTCCGGGACGCCGGCTGGATGATCCTCCAGCGCGGGGATCTCATGCTGGAGTTCTTCGC
CCACCCCAACTTGTTTATTGCAGCTTATAATGGTTACAAATAAAGCAATAGCATCACAAATTTCACAAAT
AAAGCATTTTTTTCACTGCATTCTAGTTGTGGTTTGTCCAAACTCATCAATGTATCTTATCATGTCTGTA
TACCGTCGACCTCTAGCTAGAGCTTGGCGTAATCATGGTCATTACCAATGCTTAATCAGTGAGGCACCTA
TCTCAGCGATCTGTCTATTTCGTTCATCCATAGTTGCCTGACTCCCCGTCGTGTAGATAACTACGATACG
GGAGGGCTTACCATCTGGCCCCAGCGCTGCGATGATACCGCGAGAACCACGCTCACCGGCTCCGGATTTA
TCAGCAATAAACCAGCCAGCCGGAAGGGCCGAGCGCAGAAGTGGTCCTGCAACTTTATCCGCCTCCATCC
AGTCTATTAATTGTTGCCGGGAAGCTAGAGTAAGTAGTTCGCCAGTTAATAGTTTGCGCAACGTTGTTGC
CATCGCTACAGGCATCGTGGTGTCACGCTCGTCGTTTGGTATGGCTTCATTCAGCTCCGGTTCCCAACGA
TCAAGGCGAGTTACATGATCCCCCATGTTGTGCAAAAAAGCGGTTAGCTCCTTCGGTCCTCCGATCGTTG
TCAGAAGTAAGTTGGCCGCAGTGTTATCACTCATGGTTATGGCAGCACTGCATAATTCTCTTACTGTCAT
GCCATCCGTAAGATGCTTTTCTGTGACTGGTGAGTACTCAACCAAGTCATTCTGAGAATAGTGTATGCGG
CGACCGAGTTGCTCTTGCCCGGCGTCAATACGGGATAATACCGCGCCACATAGCAGAACTTTAAAAGTGC
TCATCATTGGAAAACGTTCTTCGGGGCGAAAACTCTCAAGGATCTTACCGCTGTTGAGATCCAGTTCGAT
GTAACCCACTCGTGCACCCAACTGATCTTCAGCATCTTTTACTTTCACCAGCGTTTCTGGGTGAGCAAAA
ACAGGAAGGCAAAATGCCGCAAAAAAGGGAATAAGGGCGACACGGAAATGTTGAATACTCATATTCTTCC
TT
Features (pLannotate 1.2.2; 24 found; start..end, strand, type, name):
    119..143     -  CDS            KanR (fragment): aminoglycoside phosphotransferase; aph(3')-Ia; confers resistance to kanamycin
    254..842     +  rep_origin     ori: high-copy-number ColE1/pMB1/pBR322/pUC origin of replication
   1067..1084    +  terminator     rrnB T2 terminator (fragment): transcription terminator T2 from the E. coli rrnB gene
   1109..1128    -  CDS            lacZα (fragment): LacZα fragment of β-galactosidase; lacZ fragment
   1584..1600    +  protein_bind   lac operator: The lac repressor binds to the lac operator to inhibit transcription in E. coli. This inhibition can be relieved by adding lactose or isopropyl-β-D-thiogalactopyranoside (IPTG). lac repressor encoded by lacI
   1843..2146    +  enhancer       CMV enhancer: human cytomegalovirus immediate early enhancer
   2147..2350    +  promoter       CMV promoter: human cytomegalovirus (CMV) immediate early promoter
   2486..2529    +  intron         CMV intron (fragment): modified intron A from human cytomegalovirus
   2581..2599    +  promoter       SP6 promoter: promoter for bacteriophage SP6 RNA polymerase
   2603..2640    +  CDS            IgH signal sequence (fragment): signal sequence from the mouse immunoglobulin heavy chain variable region
   2674..3300    +  CDS            TNFRSF11A (fragment): TNR11_HUMAN - Also known as RANK. Experimental evidence at protein level: Swiss-Prot protein existence level 1. Receptor for TNFSF11/RANKL/TRANCE/OPGL; essential for RANKL- mediated osteoclastogenesis. Involved in the regulation of interactions between T-cells and dendritic cells. From Homo sapiens (Human).
   3394..3573    +  CDS            Comp (fragment): COMP_RAT - Experimental evidence at protein level: Swiss-Prot protein existence level 1. May play a role in the structural integrity of cartilage via its interaction with other extracellular matrix proteins such as the collagens and fibronectin. Can mediate the interaction of chondrocytes with the cartilage extracellular matrix through interaction with cell surface integrin receptors. Could play a role in the pathogenesis of osteoarthritis. Potent suppressor of apoptosis in both primary chondrocytes and transformed cells. Suppresses apoptosis by blocking the activation of caspase-3 and by indu
   3561..5013    +  CDS            SEAP (fragment): secreted alkaline phosphatase from human placenta The natural enzyme has a C-terminal transmembrane sequence that is replaced by a GPI anchor.
   5038..5079    +  CDS            AviTag™ (fragment): peptide tag that allows for enzymatic biotinylation
   5083..5106    +  CDS            8xHis: 8xHis affinity tag
   5252..5363    +  polyA_signal   bGH poly(A) signal: bovine growth hormone polyadenylation signal
   5364..5472    +  rep_origin     f1 ori (fragment): f1 bacteriophage origin of replication; arrow indicates direction of (+) strand synthesis
   5486..5815    +  promoter       SV40 promoter: SV40 enhancer and early promoter
   5863..5910    +  promoter       EM7 promoter: synthetic bacterial promoter&nbsp
   5929..6528    +  CDS            PuroR (fragment): puromycin N-acetyltransferase; pac from Streptomyces; confers resistance to puromycin
   6538..6663    +  CDS            ble (fragment): BLE_KLEPN - Experimental evidence at protein level: Swiss-Prot protein existence level 1. Binding protein with a strong affinity to the bleomycin family of antibiotics. Binds to CL990; an antimitotic-antibiotic compound. From Klebsiella pneumoniae.
   6658..6779    +  polyA_signal   SV40 poly(A) signal: SV40 polyadenylation signal
   6832..7692    -  CDS            AmpR: β-lactamase; bla; confers resistance to ampicillin, carbenicillin, and related antibiotics
   7695..89      -  promoter       AmpR promoter (fragment) (across the origin): bla
