[The description below was written by a language model from this plasmid's Addgene catalogue record and pLannotate feature annotations shown in this document.]
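Description:
pD649-HAsp-TNFRSF11A-COMP5AP-AviTag-9xHis is a mammalian expression plasmid built on the pD649 backbone for producing a secreted, multimerised form of the extracellular domain of human TNFRSF11A (RANK, the receptor for RANKL). It is maintained in E. coli through a high-copy ColE1/pUC-type origin and selected with ampicillin via a full-length β-lactamase gene. The feature table also shows an SV40 early promoter/EM7 promoter cassette driving a puromycin N-acetyltransferase coding sequence followed by an SV40 polyadenylation signal, which could in principle allow selection in mammalian cells, although the catalogue entry does not mention this use. Short fragments annotated as KanR, lacZα, ble and f1 ori appear to be backbone remnants rather than functional elements.

Expression is driven by the CMV enhancer and immediate-early promoter, followed by a fragment of CMV intron A and an SP6 promoter that can serve for in vitro transcription or as a sequencing primer site. The open reading frame begins with a signal peptide (named HAsp in the construct; the annotation software matched part of it to an IgH signal sequence), then the TNFRSF11A ectodomain cloned between two retained restriction sites. This is fused at its C terminus to the coiled-coil region of rat cartilage oligomeric matrix protein, which assembles into pentamers, then to human placental alkaline phosphatase, an AviTag for enzymatic biotinylation, and a polyhistidine tag (named 9xHis; annotated as 8xHis). A bGH polyadenylation signal ends the transcript. The resulting high-avidity, enzymatically detectable protein suits binding assays for weak extracellular interactions, consistent with its origin in a cell-surface interactome screen. The depositor notes that some plasmids in this collection may carry a transposase insertion upstream of the CMV promoter; none is annotated here.
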