Addgene plasmid #157153: pD649-HAsp-TNFRSF11A-COMP5AP-AviTag-9xHis
Purpose: Mammalian expression of cell-surface protein extracellular domain fused to COMP5AP-AviTag-9xHis. Protein is secreted from cells.
Depositing lab: Chris Garcia. Depositing organization: Stanford University. Publication: A Human IgSF Cell-Surface Interactome Reveals a Complex Network of Protein-Protein Interactions. Wojtowicz WM, Vielmetter J, Fernandes RA, Siepe DH, Eastman CL, Chisholm GB, Cox S, Klock H, Anderson PW, Rue SM, Miller JJ, Glaser SM, Bragstad ML, Vance J, Lam AW, Lesley SA, Zinn K, Garcia KC. Cell. 2020 Aug 20;182(4):1027-1043.e17. doi: 10.1016/j.cell.2020.07.025. PubMed 32822567.
Backbone
  Vector backbone: pD649
  Backbone size w/o insert (bp): 7153
  Vector type: Mammalian Expression
Growth in bacteria
  Bacterial resistance: Ampicillin, 100 μg/mL
  Growth temperature: 37°C
  Growth strain: DH5alpha
  Copy number: High Copy
Gene/Insert
  Gene/Insert name: TNFRSF11A (alt name: TNR11)
  Species: H. sapiens (human)
  Insert size (bp): 549
  Entrez Gene: TNFRSF11A (a.k.a. CD265, FEO, LOH18CR1, ODFR, OFE, OPTB7, OSTS, PDB2, RANK, TRANCE-R, TRANCER)
  Promoter: CMV/SP6
  Tag / fusion protein: COMP5AP-AviTag-9xHis (C terminal on backbone)
  Cloning method: Restriction Enzyme; 5′ cloning site GCGGCCGC (not destroyed); 3′ cloning site GGCGCGCC (not destroyed)
  Sequencing primers: 5′ ATTTAGGTGACACTATAG; 3′ CGTCGCACTCCATCACGGTG
Resource information
  A portion of this plasmid was derived from a plasmid made by: synthesis by ThermoFisher
Terms and licenses: Academic/Nonprofit Terms; Industry Terms: Not Available to Industry
Depositor comments: Some plasmids in this collection may have an IS4-like element ISVsa5 family transposase upstream of the CMV promoter.
How to cite: pD649-HAsp-TNFRSF11A-COMP5AP-AviTag-9xHis was a gift from Chris Garcia (Addgene plasmid # 157153 ; http://n2t.net/addgene:157153 ; RRID:Addgene_157153)
