>Addgene plasmid #157153 | pD649-HAsp-TNFRSF11A-COMP5AP-AviTag-9xHis | depositor partial sequence | sequence record 303416 | insert (extracellular domain)
ATTGCTCCTCCATGTACAAGCGAGAAGCACTACGAGCACCTGGGCAGATGCTGCAACAAGTGCGAGCCTG
GCAAGTACATGAGCAGCAAGTGCACCACCACCAGCGATAGCGTGTGTCTGCCTTGTGGCCCCGATGAGTA
CCTGGACAGCTGGAACGAAGAGGACAAGTGCCTGCTGCACAAAGTGTGCGATACAGGCAAAGCCCTGGTG
GCCGTGGTGGCTGGCAATAGCACAACACCTAGAAGATGTGCCTGCACCGCCGGCTACCATTGGAGCCAGG
ATTGCGAGTGCTGCAGACGGAATACCGAATGTGCTCCTGGACTGGGAGCACAGCATCCTCTGCAGCTGAA
CAAGGACACCGTGTGCAAACCTTGCCTGGCCGGCTACTTTAGCGACGCCTTTAGCAGCACCGACAAGTGC
AGACCCTGGACCAATTGCACCTTCCTGGGCAAGAGAGTGGAACACCACGGCACCGAGAAGTCCGATGCCG
TGTGTTCTTCTAGCCTGCCTGCCAGAAAGCCTCCTAACGAGCCTCACGTGTACCTGCCT
